>Addgene plasmid #12964 | pRK5-myc-RhoA-Q63L | addgene full sequence | sequence record 139200 | Addgene NGS result
CAGCTGGCACGACAGGTTTCCCGACTGGAAAGCGGGCAGTGAGCGCAACGCAATTAATGTGAGTTAGCTC
ACTCATTAGGCACCCCAGGCTTTACACTTTATGCTTCCGGCTCGTATGTTGTGTGGAATTGTGAGCGGAT
AACAATTTCACACAGGAAACAGCTATGACATGATTACGAATTAATTCGAGCTCGCCCGACATTGATTATT
GACTAGTTATTAATAGTAATCAATTACGGGGTCATTAGTTCATAGCCCATATATGGAGTTCCGCGTTACA
TAACTTACGGTAAATGGCCCGCCTGGCTGACCGCCCAACGACCCCCGCCCATTGACGTCAATAATGACGT
ATGTTCCCATAGTAACGCCAATAGGGACTTTCCATTGACGTCAATGGGTGGAGTATTTACGGTAAACTGC
CCACTTGGCAGTACATCAAGTGTATCATATGCCAAGTACGCCCCCTATTGACGTCAATGACGGTAAATGG
CCCGCCTGGCATTATGCCCAGTACATGACCTTATGGGACTTTCCTACTTGGCAGTACATCTACGTATTAG
TCATCGCTATTACCATGGTGATGCGGTTTTGGCAGTACATCAATGGGCGTGGATAGCGGTTTGACTCACG
GGGATTTCCAAGTCTCCACCCCATTGACGTCAATGGGAGTTTGTTTTGGCACCAAAATCAACGGGACTTT
CCAAAATGTCGTAACAACTCCGCCCCATTGACGCAAATGGGCGGTAGGCGTGTACGGTGGGAGGTCTATA
TAAGCAGAGCTCGTTTAGTGAACCGTCAGATCGCCTGGAGACGCCATCCACGCTGTTTTGACCTCCATAG
AAGACACCGGGACCGATCCAGCCTCCGCGGCCGGGAACGGTGCATTGGAACGCGGATTCCCCGTGCCAAG
AGTGACGTAAGTACCGCCTATAGAGTCTATAGGCCCACCCCCTTGGCTTCGTTAGAACGCGGCTACAATT
AATACATAACCTTATGTATCATACACATACGATTTAGGTGACACTATAGAATAACATCCACTTTGCCTTT
CTCTCCACAGGTGTCCACTCCCAGGTCCAACTGCACCTCGGTTCTATCGATTGAATTGGCCACCATGGAG
CAGAAGCTGATCTCCGAGGAGGACCTGGGATCCATGGAGTATGATGTTCCTGATTATGCTCATATGGCTG
CCATCCGGAAGAAACTGGTGATTGTTGGTGATGGAGCCTGTGGAAAGACATGCTTGCTCATAGTCTTCAG
CAAGGACCAGTTCCCAGAGGTGTATGTGCCCACAGTGTTTGAGAACTATGTGGCAGATATCGAGGTGGAT
GGAAAGCAGGTAGAGTTGGCTTTGTGGGACACAGCTGGGCTGGAAGATTATGATCGCCTGAGGCCCCTCT
CCTACCCAGATACCGATGTTATACTGATGTGTTTTTCCATCGACAGCCCTGATAGTTTAGAAAACATCCC
AGAAAAGTGGACCCCAGAAGTCAAGCATTTCTGTCCCAACGTGCCCATCATCCTGGTTGGGAATAAGAAG
GATCTTCGGAATGATGAGCACACAAGGCGGGAGCTAGCCAAGATGAAGCAGGAGCCGGTGAAACCTGAAG
AAGGCAGAGATATGGCAAACAGGATTGGCGCTTTTGGGTACATGGAGTGTTCAGCAAAGACCAAAGATGG
AGTGAGAGAGGTTTTTGAAATGGCTACGAGAGCTGCTCTGCAAGCTAGACGTGGGAAGAAAAAATCTGGT
TGCCTTGTCTTGTGAGAATTCCTGCAGAAGCTTGGCCGCCATGGCCCAACTTGTTTATTGCAGCTTATAA
TGGTTACAAATAAAGCAATAGCATCACAAATTTCACAAATAAAGCATTTTTTTCACTGCATTCTAGTTGT
GGTTTGTCCAAACTCATCAATGTATCTTATCATGTCTGGATCGGGAATTAATTCGGCGCAGCACCATGGC
CTGAAATAACCTCTGAAAGAGGAACTTGGTTAGGTACCTTCTGAGGCGGAAAGAACCAGCTGTGGAATGT
GTGTCAGTTAGGGTGTGGAAAGTCCCCAGGCTCCCCAGCAGGCAGAAGTATGCAAAGCATGCATCTCAAT
TAGTCAGCAACCAGGTGTGGAAAGTCCCCAGGCTCCCCAGCAGGCAGAAGTATGCAAAGCATGCATCTCA
ATTAGTCAGCAACCATAGTCCCGCCCCTAACTCCGCCCATCCCGCCCCTAACTCCGCCCAGTTCCGCCCA
TTCTCCGCCCCATGGCTGACTAATTTTTTTTATTTATGCAGAGGCCGAGGCCGCCTCGGCCTCTGAGCTA
TTCCAGAAGTAGTGAGGAGGCTTTTTTGGAGGCCTAGGCTTTTGCAAAAAGCTGTTAACAGCTTGGCACT
GGCCGTCGTTTTACAACGTCGTGACTGGGAAAACCCTGGCGTTACCCAACTTAATCGCCTTGCAGCACAT
CCCCCTTTCGCCAGCTGGCGTAATAGCGAAGAGGCCCGCACCGATCGCCCTTCCCAACAGTTGCGCAGCC
TGAATGGCGAATGGCGCCTGATGCGGTATTTTCTCCTTACGCATCTGTGCGGTATTTCACACCGCATA
[142 nt withheld, positions 2589-2730]
C
[141 nt withheld, positions 2732-2872]
CCTTTGACGTTGGAGTCCACGTTCTTT
[37 nt withheld, positions 2900-2936]
ACCCTATCTCGGGCTATTCTTTTGATTTATAAGGGATTTTGCCGATTTCGGCCTATTGGTTAAAAAATGA
GCTGATTTAACAAAAATTTAACGCGAATTTTAACAAAATATTAACGTTTACAATTTTATGGTGCACTCTC
AGTACAATCTGCTCTGATGCCGCATAGTTAAGCCAGCCCCGACACCCGCCAACACCCGCTGACGCGCCCT
GACGGGCTTGTCTGCTCCCGGCATCCGCTTACAGACAAGCTGTGACCGTCTCCGGGAGCTGCATGTGTCA
GAGGTTTTCACCGTCATCACCGAAACGCGCGAGACGAAAGGGCCTCGTGATACGCCTATTTTTATAGGTT
AATGTCATGATAATAATGGTTTCTTAGACGTCAGGTGGCACTTTTCGGGGAAATGTGCGCGGAACCCCTA
TTTGTTTATTTTTCTAAATACATTCAAATATGTATCCGCTCATGAGACAATAACCCTGATAAATGCTTCA
ATAATATTGAAAAAGGAAGAGTATGAGTATTCAACATTTCCGTGTCGCCCTTATTCCCTTTTTTGCGGCA
TTTTGCCTTCCTGTTTTTGCTCACCCAGAAACGCTGGTGAAAGTAAAAGATGCTGAAGATCAGTTGGGTG
CACGAGTGGGTTACATCGAACTGGATCTCAACAGCGGTAAGATCCTTGAGAGTTTTCGCCCCGAAGAACG
TTTTCCAATGATGAGCACTTTTAAAGTTCTGCTATGTGGCGCGGTATTATCCCGTATTGACGCCGGGCAA
GAGCAACTCGGTCGCCGCATACACTATTCTCAGAATGACTTGGTTGAGTACTCACCAGTCACAGAAAAGC
ATCTTACGGATGGCATGACAGTAAGAGAATTATGCAGTGCTGCCATAACCATGAGTGATAACACTGCGGC
CAACTTACTTCTGACAACGATCGGAGGACCGAAGGAGCTAACCGCTTTTTTGCACAACATGGGGGATCAT
GTAACTCGCCTTGATCGTTGGGAACCGGAGCTGAATGAAGCCATACCAAACGACGAGCGTGACACCACGA
TGCCTGTAGCAATGGCAACAACGTTGCGCAAACTATTAACTGGCGAACTACTTACTCTAGCTTCCCGGCA
ACAATTAATAGACTGGATGGAGGCGGATAAAGTTGCAGGACCACTTCTGCGCTCGGCCCTTCCGGCTGGC
TGGTTTATTGCTGATAAATCTGGAGCCGGTGAGCGTGGGTCTCGCGGTATCATTGCAGCACTGGGGCCAG
ATGGTAAGCCCTCCCGTATCGTAGTTATCTACACGACGGGGAGTCAGGCAACTATGGATGAACGAAATAG
ACAGATCGCTGAGATAGGTGCCTCACTGATTAAGCATTGGTAACTGTCAGACCAAGTTTACTCATATATA
CTTTAGATTGATTTAAAACTTCATTTTTAATTTAAAAGGATCTAGGTGAAGATCCTTTTTGATAATCTCA
TGACCAAAATCCCTTAACGTGAGTTTTCGTTCCACTGAGCGTCAGACCCCGTAGAAAAGATCAAAGGATC
TTCTTGAGATCCTTTTTTTCTGCGCGTAATCTGCTGCTTGCAAACAAAAAAACCACCGCTACCAGCGGTG
GTTTGTTTGCCGGATCAAGAGCTACCAACTCTTTTTCCGAAGGTAACTGGCTTCAGCAGAGCGCAGATAC
CAAATACTGTTCTTCTAGTGTAGCCGTAGTTAGGCCACCACTTCAAGAACTCTGTAGCACCGCCTACATA
CCTCGCTCTGCTAATCCTGTTACCAGTGGCTGCTGCCAGTGGCGATAAGTCGTGTCTTACCGGGTTGGAC
TCAAGACGATAGTTACCGGATAAGGCGCAGCGGTCGGGCTGAACGGGGGGTTCGTGCACACAGCCCAGCT
TGGAGCGAACGACCTACACCGAACTGAGATACCTACAGCGTGAGCTATGAGAAAGCGCCACGCTTCCCGA
AGGGAGAAAGGCGGACAGGTATCCGGTAAGCGGCAGGGTCGGAACAGGAGAGCGCACGAGGGAGCTTCCA
GGGGGAAACGCCTGGTATCTTTATAGTCCTGTCGGGTTTCGCCACCTCTGACTTGAGCGTCGATTTTTGT
GATGCTCGTCAGGGGGGCGGAGCCTATGGAAAAACGCCAGCAACGCGGCCTTTTTACGGTTCCTGGCCTT
TTGCTGGCCTTTTGCTCACATGTTCTTTCCTGCGTTATCCCCTGATTCTGTGGATAACCGTATTACCGCC
TTTGAGTGAGCTGATACCGCTCGCCGCAGCCGAACGACCGAGCGCAGCGAGTCAGTGAGCGAGGAAGCGG
AAGAGCGCCCAATACGCAAACCGCCTCTCCCCGCGCGTTGGCCGATTCATTAATG
Features (pLannotate 1.2.2; 20 found; start..end, strand, type, name):
     55..76      +  protein_bind   CAP binding site: CAP binding activates transcription in the presence of cAMP. E. coli catabolite activator protein
     91..121     +  promoter       lac promoter: promoter for the E. coli lac operon
    129..145     +  protein_bind   lac operator: The lac repressor binds to the lac operator to inhibit transcription in E. coli. This inhibition can be relieved by adding lactose or isopropyl-β-D-thiogalactopyranoside (IPTG). lac repressor encoded by lacI
    198..577     +  enhancer       CMV enhancer: human cytomegalovirus immediate early enhancer
    578..781     +  promoter       CMV promoter: human cytomegalovirus (CMV) immediate early promoter
    917..960     +  intron         CMV intron (fragment): modified intron A from human cytomegalovirus
   1012..1030    +  promoter       SP6 promoter: promoter for bacteriophage SP6 RNA polymerase
   1034..1071    +  CDS            IgH signal sequence (fragment): signal sequence from the mouse immunoglobulin heavy chain variable region
   1184..1765    +  CDS            RhoA (Q63L): constitutively active mutant of human Rho family small GTPase RhoA
   1798..1932    +  polyA_signal   SV40 poly(A) signal: SV40 polyadenylation signal
   2001..2358    +  promoter       SV40 promoter: SV40 enhancer and early promoter
   2377..2531    +  CDS            lacZα (fragment): LacZα fragment of β-galactosidase; lacZ fragment
   2537..2588    -  misc_feature   bom (fragment): basis of mobility region from pBR322
   2607..2987    +  rep_origin     M13 ori (sequence partly withheld): M13 bacteriophage origin of replication; arrow indicates direction of (+) strand synthesis
   3063..3112    -  misc_feature   bom (fragment): basis of mobility region from pBR322
   3214..3249    -  CDS            rop (fragment): Rop protein, which maintains plasmids at low copy number; rop
   3344..3448    +  promoter       AmpR promoter: bla
   3449..4309    +  CDS            AmpR: β-lactamase; bla; confers resistance to ampicillin, carbenicillin, and related antibiotics
   4480..5068    +  rep_origin     ori: high-copy-number ColE1/pMB1/pBR322/pUC origin of replication
   5251..42      +  CDS            lacI (fragment) (across the origin): lac repressor; lacI; The lac repressor binds to the lac operator to inhibit transcription in E. coli. This inhibition can be relieved by adding lactose or isopropyl-β-D-thiogalactopyranoside (IPTG).
