[The description below was written by a language model from this plasmid's Addgene catalogue record and pLannotate feature annotations shown in this document.]
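Description:
pRK5-myc-RhoA-Q63L is a mammalian expression plasmid built on the pRK5-Myc backbone that drives production of a constitutively active form of the human small GTPase RhoA. It is propagated in E. coli as a high-copy plasmid through a ColE1/pUC-type origin and selected with ampicillin via the β-lactamase gene. An M13 phage origin is also annotated, which would allow single-stranded DNA production. The scattered lac, lacZα, lacI, bom and rop fragments are remnants of the cloning vectors from which the backbone was assembled. The sequenced record is 5,301 nt, consistent with the listed backbone plus insert.

The 582 bp RhoA coding sequence sits between retained BamHI and EcoRI sites, downstream of the human cytomegalovirus immediate-early enhancer and promoter and a fragment of a CMV intron, and is followed by an SV40 polyadenylation signal. An SP6 promoter lies just upstream of the insert and serves as the sequencing primer site. The backbone supplies an N-terminal Myc epitope for detection by immunoblotting or immunofluorescence. The feature table does not annotate the tag itself, although there is unannotated sequence between a short fragment called as an IgH signal sequence and the start of RhoA where it would be expected. An SV40 enhancer/early promoter region lies downstream of the expression cassette, but no mammalian selection marker is annotated, so the plasmid appears suited mainly to transient transfection.

The Q63L substitution is recorded as making RhoA constitutively active. Mutations at this position are known to impair GTP hydrolysis and hold the protein in its GTP-bound signalling state. The construct is therefore typically used to activate RhoA-dependent pathways in cultured mammalian cells, such as those controlling actin cytoskeleton organisation and contractility.
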