Addgene plasmid #12964: pRK5-myc-RhoA-Q63L
Depositing lab: Gary Bokoch.
Backbone
  Vector backbone: pRK5-Myc
  Backbone size w/o insert (bp): 4750
  Vector type: Mammalian Expression
Growth in bacteria
  Bacterial resistance: Ampicillin, 100 μg/mL
  Growth temperature: 37°C
  Growth strain: DH5alpha
  Copy number: High Copy
Gene/Insert
  Gene/Insert name: RhoA constitutively active (alt name: RhoA)
  Species: H. sapiens (human)
  Insert size (bp): 582
  Mutation: Q63L Constitutively active
  GenBank ID: L25080
  Entrez Gene: RHOA (a.k.a. ARH12, ARHA, EDFAOB, RHO12, RHOH12)
  Tag / fusion protein: Myc (N terminal on backbone)
  Cloning method: Restriction Enzyme; 5′ cloning site BamHI (not destroyed); 3′ cloning site EcoRI (not destroyed)
  Sequencing primers: 5′ SP6
Resource information
  A portion of this plasmid was derived from a plasmid made by: P. Hall
Terms and licenses: Academic/Nonprofit Terms; Industry Terms: Not Available to Industry
How to cite: pRK5-myc-RhoA-Q63L was a gift from Gary Bokoch (Addgene plasmid # 12964 ; http://n2t.net/addgene:12964 ; RRID:Addgene_12964)
