>Addgene plasmid #12964 | pRK5-myc-RhoA-Q63L | addgene partial sequence | sequence record 134911 | SP6 5'-ATTTAGGTGACACTATAG-3'
TCCACTCCCAGGTCCAACTGCACCTCGGTTCTATCGATTGAATTGGCCACCATGGAGCAGAAGCTGATCT
CCGAGGAGGACCTGGGATCCATGGAGTATGATGTTCCTGATTATGCTCATATGGCTGCCATCCGGAAGAA
ACTGGTGATTGTTGGTGATGGAGCCTGTGGAAAGACATGCTTGCTCATAGTCTTCAGCAAGGACCAGTTC
CCAGAGGTGTATGTGCCCACAGTGTTTGAGAACTATGTGGCAGATATCGAGGTGGATGGAAAGCAGGTAG
AGTTGGCTTTGTGGGACACAGCTGGGCTGGAAGATTATGATCGCCTGAGGCCCCTCTCCTACCCAGATAC
CGATGTTATACTGATGTGTTTTTCCATCGACAGCCCTGATAGTTTAGAAAACATCCCAGAAAAGTGGACC
CCAGAAGTCAAGCATTTCTGTCCCAACGTGCCCATCATCCTGGTTGGGAATAAGAAGGATCTTCGGAATG
ATGAGCACACAAGGCGGGAGCTAGCCAAGATGAAGCAGGAGCCGGTGAAACCTGAAGAAGGCAGAGATAT
GGCAAACAGGATTGGCGCTTTTGGGTACATGGAGTGTTCAGCAAAGACCAAAGATGGAGTGAGAGAGGTT
TTTGAAATGGCTACGAGAGCTGCTCTGCAAGCTAGACGTGGGAAGAAAAAATCTGGTTGCCTTGTCTTGT
GAGAATTCCTGCAGAAGCTTGGCCGCCATGGCCCAACTTGTTTATTGCAGCTTATAATGGTTACAAATAA
AGCAATAGCATCACAAATTTCACAAATAAAGCATTTTTTTCACTGCATTCTAGTTGTGGTTTGTCCAAAC
TCATCAATGTATCTTATCATGTCTGGATCGGGAATTAATTCGGCGCAG
